LOCUS       Exported 1991 bp ds-DNA circular SYN 12-MAY-2021
DEFINITION  Bacterial Expression plasmid for SARS-CoV-2 nsp7.
ACCESSION   .
VERSION     .
KEYWORDS    pGBW-m4046832
SOURCE      synthetic DNA construct
  ORGANISM  synthetic DNA construct
REFERENCE   1 (bases 1 to 1991)
  TITLE     SARS-CoV-2 protein E. coli expression constructs, tagged, for
            protein expression and/or purification
REFERENCE   2 (bases 1 to 1991)
  AUTHORS   .
  TITLE     Direct Submission
  JOURNAL   Exported May 12, 2021 from SnapGene Server 1.1.58
            http://www.snapgene.com
FEATURES             Location/Qualifiers
     source          1..1991
                     /organism="synthetic DNA construct"
                     /mol_type="other DNA"
     primer_bind     20..39
                     /label=T7
                     /note="T7 promoter, forward primer"
     promoter        20..38
                     /label=T7 promoter
                     /note="promoter for bacteriophage T7 RNA polymerase"
     protein_bind    39..63
                     /label=lac operator
                     /bound_moiety="lac repressor encoded by lacI"
                     /note="The lac repressor binds to the lac operator to
                     inhibit transcription in E. coli. This inhibition can be
                     relieved by adding lactose or
                     isopropyl-beta-D-thiogalactopyranoside (IPTG)."
     RBS             78..100
                     /note="efficient ribosome binding site from bacteriophage
                     T7 gene 10 (Olins and Rangwala, 1989)"
     CDS             360..380
                     /codon_start=1
                     /product="tobacco etch virus (TEV) protease recognition and
                     cleavage site"
                     /label=TEV site
                     /translation="ENLYFQS"
     CDS             381..404
                     /codon_start=1
                     /product="peptide that binds Strep-Tactin(R), an engineered
                     form of streptavidin"
                     /label=Strep-Tag II
                     /translation="WSHPQFEK"
     rep_origin      525..1113
                     /direction=RIGHT
                     /label=ori
                     /note="high-copy-number ColE1/pMB1/pBR322/pUC origin of
                     replication"
     primer_bind     1014..1033
                     /label=pBR322ori-F
                     /note="pBR322 origin, forward primer"
     CDS             1219..1878
                     /codon_start=1
                     /gene="cat"
                     /product="chloramphenicol acetyltransferase"
                     /label=CmR
                     /note="confers resistance to chloramphenicol"
                     /translation="MEKKITGYTTVDISQWHRKEHFEAFQSVAQCTYNQTVQLDITAFL
                     KTVKKNKHKFYPAFIHILARLMNAHPEFRMAMKDGELVIWDSVHPCYTVFHEQTETFSS
                     LWSEYHDDFRQFLHIYSQDVACYGENLAYFPKGFIENMFFVSANPWVSFTSFDLNVANM
                     DNFFAPVFTMGKYYTQGDKVLMPLAIQVHHAVCDGFHVGRMLNELQQYCDEWQGGA"
     primer_bind     complement(1285..1304)
                     /label=CAT-R
                     /note="Chloramphenicol resistance gene, reverse primer"
     terminator      1949..1983
                     /label=lambda t0 terminator
                     /note="minimal transcription terminator from phage lambda
                     (Scholtissek and Grosse, 1987)"
ORIGIN
        1 gatctcgatc ccgcgaaatt aatacgactc actatagggg aattgtgagc ggataacaat
       61 tcccctctag aaataatttt gtttaacttt aagaaggaga ctcttctatg agcaaaatgt
      121 ctgatgtgaa gtgtacttcc gttgtattgc tgtcagtcct gcaacagctg cgtgttgagt
      181 cgtctagcaa actatgggca cagtgcgtgc agctgcacaa cgacatcctc ttagcgaaag
      241 atacgaccga agctttcgaa aaaatggttt cgctgttgtc cgtacttctg tctatgcaag
      301 gtgccgttga cattaataaa ctgtgcgaag agatgctgga caaccgcgct actctgcaag
      361 agaacctgta ctttcaaagc tggagccatc cgcagtttga aaaataaccg gcttatcggt
      421 cagtttcacc tgatttacgt aaaaacccgc ttcggcgggt ttttgctttt ggaggggcag
      481 aaagatgaat gactgtccac gacgctatac ccaaaagaaa aagcttgaga tccttttttt
      541 ctgcgcgtaa tctgctgctt gcaaacaaaa aaaccaccgc taccagcggt ggtttgtttg
      601 ccggatcaag agctaccaac tctttttccg aaggtaactg gcttcagcag agcgcagata
      661 ccaaatactg ttcttctagt gtagccgtag ttaggccacc acttcaagaa ctctgtagca
      721 ccgcctacat acctcgctct gctaatcctg ttaccagtgg ctgctgccag tggcgataag
      781 tcgtgtctta ccgggttgga ctcaagacga tagttaccgg ataaggcgca gcggtcgggc
      841 tgaacggggg gttcgtgcac acagcccagc ttggagcgaa cgacctacac cgaactgaga
      901 tacctacagc gtgagctatg agaaagcgcc acgcttcccg aagggagaaa ggcggacagg
      961 tatccggtaa gcggcagggt cggaacagga gagcgcacga gggagcttcc agggggaaac
     1021 gcctggtatc tttatagtcc tgtcgggttt cgccacctct gacttgagcg tcgatttttg
     1081 tgatgctcgt caggggggcg gagcctatgg aaattgatcg ggcacgtaag aggttccaac
     1141 tttcaccata atgaaataag atcactaccg ggcgtatttt ttgagttatc gagattttca
     1201 ggagctaagg aagctaaaat ggagaaaaaa atcactggat ataccaccgt tgatatatcc
     1261 caatggcatc gtaaagaaca ttttgaggca tttcagtcag ttgctcaatg tacctataac
     1321 cagaccgttc agctggatat tacggccttt ttaaagaccg taaagaaaaa taagcacaag
     1381 ttttatccgg cctttattca cattcttgcc cgcctgatga atgctcatcc ggaatttcgt
     1441 atggcaatga aagacggtga gctggtgata tgggatagtg ttcacccttg ttacaccgtt
     1501 ttccatgagc aaactgaaac gttttcatcg ctctggagtg aataccacga cgatttccgg
     1561 cagtttctac acatatattc gcaagatgtg gcgtgttacg gtgaaaacct ggcctatttc
     1621 cctaaagggt ttattgagaa tatgtttttc gtttcagcca atccctgggt gagtttcacc
     1681 agttttgatt taaacgtggc caatatggac aacttcttcg cccccgtttt caccatgggc
     1741 aaatattata cgcaaggcga caaggtgctg atgccgctgg cgattcaggt tcatcatgcc
     1801 gtttgtgatg gcttccatgt cggcagaatg cttaatgaat tacaacagta ctgcgatgag
     1861 tggcagggcg gggcgtaatt tgatatcgag ctcgcttgga ctcctgttga tagatccagt
     1921 aatgacctca gaactccatc tggatttgtt cagaacgctc ggttgccgcc gggcgttttt
     1981 tattggtcat c
//
