[The description below was written by a language model from this plasmid's Addgene catalogue record and the feature table of its GenBank file.]
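Description:
pGBW-m4046832 is a very compact (about 2 kb) synthetic bacterial expression plasmid built to produce the SARS-CoV-2 non-structural protein nsp7 in E. coli. Its minimal backbone carries little beyond a high-copy ColE1/pUC-type origin of replication and a chloramphenicol acetyltransferase gene (CmR) for selection, followed by a minimal lambda t0 transcription terminator. No lacI gene or T7 RNA polymerase gene is annotated on the plasmid, so repression and transcription would have to be supplied by the host strain. The cloning strain listed in the record serves only for propagation.

The payload is a roughly 250 bp nsp7 coding sequence, derived from the ORF1ab polyprotein and recoded for E. coli codon usage. The feature table does not annotate the nsp7 open reading frame itself, but its position can be inferred from the gap between the ribosome binding site and the downstream tag elements. Expression is driven by a bacteriophage T7 promoter immediately followed by a lac operator, so that transcription is held off by lac repressor and can be induced with IPTG or lactose. An efficient T7 gene 10 ribosome binding site and an ATG start codon direct translation. At the C terminus, nsp7 is fused in frame to a TEV protease recognition site and then a Strep-tag II. This arrangement allows affinity capture on Strep-Tactin resin and subsequent proteolytic removal of the tag.

The construct belongs to a set of tagged SARS-CoV-2 protein expression plasmids intended for recombinant protein production and purification in E. coli.
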