Addgene plasmid #145691: pGBW-m4046832
Purpose: Bacterial Expression plasmid for SARS-CoV-2 nsp7
Depositing lab: Ginkgo Bioworks & Benjie Chen. Depositing organization: Ginkgo Bioworks.
Backbone
  Vector backbone: ori-013 - marker | cmR
  Backbone size w/o insert (bp): 1462
  Vector type: Bacterial Expression
Growth in bacteria
  Bacterial resistance: Chloramphenicol, 25 μg/mL
  Growth temperature: 30°C
  Growth strain: DH5alpha
  Copy number: High Copy
Gene/Insert
  Gene/Insert name: SARS-CoV-2 nsp7
  Species: Escherichia coli str. K-12 substr. MG1655; Severe acute respiratory syndrome coronavirus 2
  Insert size (bp): 248
  Mutation: Escherichia coli recode 1
  Entrez Gene: ORF1ab (a.k.a. GU280_gp01)
  Promoter: Promoter | pT7 ; Operator | lacO ; RBS | T7_rbs ; Start Codon | ATG
  Tag / fusion protein: Cleavable TEV;StrepII (C terminal on backbone)
  Cloning method: Unknown
Resource information
  A portion of this plasmid was derived from a plasmid made by: GinkgoBioworks
Depositor comments: NCBI Reference Sequence: YP_009725303.1
How to cite: pGBW-m4046832 was a gift from Ginkgo Bioworks & Benjie Chen (Addgene plasmid # 145691 ; http://n2t.net/addgene:145691 ; RRID:Addgene_145691)
